>Addgene plasmid #101923 | WPXL SOX10 gRNA | depositor full sequence | sequence record 192867 | WPXL SOX10 gRNA sequence 11630 bps
TTGGAAGGGCTAATTCACTCCCAAAGAAGACAAGATATCCTTGATCTGTGGATCTACCACACACAAGGCT
ACTTCCCTGATTAGCAGAACTACACACCAGGGCCAGGGGTCAGATATCCACTGACCTTTGGATGGTGCTA
CAAGCTAGTACCAGTTGAGCCAGATAAGGTAGAAGAGGCCAATAAAGGAGAGAACACCAGCTTGTTACAC
CCTGTGAGCCTGCATGGGATGGATGACCCGGAGAGAGAAGTGTTAGAGTGGAGGTTTGACAGCCGCCTAG
CATTTCATCACGTGGCCCGAGAGCTGCATCCGGAGTACTTCAAGAACTGCTGATATCGAGCTTGCTACAA
GGGACTTTCCGCTGGGGACTTTCCAGGGAGGCGTGGCCTGGGCGGGACTGGGGAGTGGCGAGCCCTCAGA
TCCTGCATATAAGCAGCTGCTTTTTGCCTGTACTGGGTCTCTCTGGTTAGACCAGATCTGAGCCTGGGAG
CTCTCTGGCTAACTAGGGAACCCACTGCTTAAGCCTCAATAAAGCTTGCCTTGAGTGCTTCAAGTAGTGT
GTGCCCGTCTGTTGTGTGACTCTGGTAACTAGAGATCCCTCAGACCCTTTTAGTCAGTGTGGAAAATCTC
TAGCAGTGGCGCCCGAACAGGGACTTGAAAGCGAAAGGGAAACCAGAGGAGCTCTCTCGACGCAGGACTC
GGCTTGCTGAAGCGCGCACGGCAAGAGGCGAGGGGCGGCGACTGGTGAGTACGCCAAAAATTTTGACTAG
CGGAGGCTAGAAGGAGAGAGATGGGTGCGAGAGCGTCAGTATTAAGCGGGGGAGAATTAGATCGCGATGG
GAAAAAATTCGGTTAAGGCCAGGGGGAAAGAAAAAATATAAATTAAAACATATAGTATGGGCAAGCAGGG
AGCTAGAACGATTCGCAGTTAATCCTGGCCTGTTAGAAACATCAGAAGGCTGTAGACAAATACTGGGACA
GCTACAACCATCCCTTCAGACAGGATCAGAAGAACTTAGATCATTATATAATACAGTAGCAACCCTCTAT
TGTGTGCATCAAAGGATAGAGATAAAAGACACCAAGGAAGCTTTAGACAAGATAGAGGAAGAGCAAAACA
AAAGTAAGACCACCGCACAGCAAGCGGCCGCTGATCTTCAGACCTGGAGGAGGAGATATGAGGGACAATT
GGAGAAGTGAATTATATAAATATAAAGTAGTAAAAATTGAACCATTAGGAGTAGCACCCACCAAGGCAAA
GAGAAGAGTGGTGCAGAGAGAAAAAAGAGCAGTGGGAATAGGAGCTTTGTTCCTTGGGTTCTTGGGAGCA
GCAGGAAGCACTATGGGCGCAGCGTCAATGACGCTGACGGTACAGGCCAGACAATTATTGTCTGGTATAG
TGCAGCAGCAGAACAATTTGCTGAGGGCTATTGAGGCGCAACAGCATCTGTTGCAACTCACAGTCTGGGG
CATCAAGCAGCTCCAGGCAAGAATCCTGGCTGTGGAAAGATACCTAAAGGATCAACAGCTCCTGGGGATT
TGGGGTTGCTCTGGAAAACTCATTTGCACCACTGCTGTGCCTTGGAATGCTAGTTGGAGTAATAAATCTC
TGGAACAGATTTGGAATCACACGACCTGGATGGAGTGGGACAGAGAAATTAACAATTACACAAGCTTAAT
ACACTCCTTAATTGAAGAATCGCAAAACCAGCAAGAAAAGAATGAACAAGAATTATTGGAATTAGATAAA
TGGGCAAGTTTGTGGAATTGGTTTAACATAACAAATTGGCTGTGGTATATAAAATTATTCATAATGATAG
TAGGAGGCTTGGTAGGTTTAAGAATAGTTTTTGCTGTACTTTCTATAGTGAATAGAGTTAGGCAGGGATA
TTCACCATTATCGTTTCAGACCCACCTCCCAACCCCGAGGGGACCCGACAGGCCCGAAGGAATAGAAGAA
GAAGGTGGAGAGAGAGACAGAGACAGATCCATTCGATTAGTGAACGGATCTCGACGGTATCGATGTCGAC
GATAAGCTTTGCAAAGATGGATAAAGTTTTAAACAGAGAGGAATCTTTGCAGCTAATGGACCTTCTAGGT
CTTGAAAGGAGTGGGAATTGGCTCCGGTGCCCGTCAGTGGGCAGAGCGCACATCGCCCACAGTCCCCGAG
AAGTTGGGGGGAGGGGTCGGCAATTGAACCGGTGCCTAGAGAAGGTGGCGCGGGGTAAACTGGGAAAGTG
ATGTCGTGTACTGGCTCCGCCTTTTTCCCGAGGGTGGGGGAGAACCGTATATAAGTGCAGTAGTCGCCGT
GAACGTTCTTTTTCGCAACGGGTTTGCCGCCAGAACACAGGTAAGTGCCGTGTGTGGTTCCCGCGGGCCT
GGCCTCTTTACGGGTTATGGCCCTTGCGTGCCTTGAATTACTTCCACTGGCTGCAGTACGTGATTCTTGA
TCCCGAGCTTCGGGTTGGAAGTGGGTGGGAGAGTTCGAGGCCTTGCGCTTAAGGAGCCCCTTCGCCTCGT
GCTTGAGTTGAGGCCTGGCCTGGGCGCTGGGGCCGCCGCGTGCGAATCTGGTGGCACCTTCGCGCCTGTC
TCGCTGCTTTCGATAAGTCTCTAGCCATTTAAAATTTTTGATGACCTGCTGCGACGCTTTTTTTCTGGCA
AGATAGTCTTGTAAATGCGGGCCAAGATCTGCACACTGGTATTTCGGTTTTTGGGGCCGCGGGCGGCGAC
GGGGCCCGTGCGTCCCAGCGCACATGTTCGGCGAGGCGGGGCCTGCGAGCGCGGCCACCGAGAATCGGAC
GGGGGTAGTCTCAAGCTGGCCGGCCTGCTCTGGTGCCTGGCCTCGCGCCGCCGTGTATCGCCCCGCCCTG
GGCGGCAAGGCTGGCCCGGTCGGCACCAGTTGCGTGAGCGGAAAGATGGCCGCTTCCCGGCCCTGCTGCA
GGGAGCTCAAAATGGAGGACGCGGCGCTCGGGAGAGCGGGCGGGTGAGTCACCCACACAAAGGAAAAGGG
CCTTTCCGTCCTCAGCCGTCGCTTCATGTGACTCCACGGAGTACCGGGCGCCGTCCAGGCACCTCGATTA
GTTCTCGAGCTTTTGGAGTACGTCGTCTTTAGGTTGGGGGGAGGGGTTTTATGCGATGGAGTTTCCCCAC
ACTGAGTGGGTGGAGACTGAAGTTAGGCCAGCTTGGCACTTGATGTAATTCTCCTTGGAATTTGCCCTTT
TTGAGTTTGGATCTTGGTTCATTCTCAAGCCTCAGACAGTGGTTCAAAGTTTTTTTCTTCCATTTCAGGT
GTCGTGAGGAATTTCGACATTTAAATTTAATTAATGTTGACAATTAATCATCGGCATAGTATATCGGCAT
AGTATAATACGACAAGGTGAGGAACTAAACCATGAAAAAGCCTGAACTCACCGCGACGTCTGTCGAGAAG
TTTCTGATCGAAAAGTTCGACAGCGTCTCCGACCTGATGCAGCTCTCGGAGGGCGAAGAATCTCGTGCTT
TCAGCTTCGATGTAGGAGGGCGTGGATATGTCCTGCGGGTAAATAGCTGCGCCGATGGTTTCTACAAAGA
TCGTTATGTTTATCGGCACTTTGCATCGGCCGCGCTCCCGATTCCGGAAGTGCTTGACATTGGGGAATTC
AGCGAGAGCCTGACCTATTGCATCTCCCGCCGTGCACAGGGTGTCACGTTGCAAGACCTGCCTGAAACCG
AACTGCCCGCTGTTCTGCAGCCGGTCGCGGAGGCCATGGATGCGATCGCTGCGGCCGATCTTAGCCAGAC
GAGCGGGTTCGGCCCATTCGGACCGCAAGGAATCGGTCAATACACTACATGGCGTGATTTCATATGCGCG
ATTGCTGATCCCCATGTGTATCACTGGCAAACTGTGATGGACGACACCGTCAGTGCGTCCGTCGCGCAGG
CTCTCGATGAGCTGATGCTTTGGGCCGAGGACTGCCCCGAAGTCCGGCACCTCGTGCACGCGGATTTCGG
CTCCAACAATGTCCTGACGGACAATGGCCGCATAACAGCGGTCATTGACTGGAGCGAGGCGATGTTCGGG
GATTCCCAATACGAGGTCGCCAACATCTTCTTCTGGAGGCCGTGGTTGGCTTGTATGGAGCAGCAGACGC
GCTACTTCGAGCGGAGGCATCCGGAGCTTGCAGGATCGCCGCGGCTCCGGGCGTATATGCTCCGCATTGG
TCTTGACCAACTCTATCAGAGCTTGGTTGACGGCAATTTCGATGATGCAGCTTGGGCGCAGGGTCGATGC
GACGCAATCGTCCGATCCGGAGCCGGGACTGTCGGGCGTACACAAATCGCCCGCAGAAGCGCGGCCGTCT
GGACCGATGGCTGTGTAGAAGTACTCGCCGATAGTGGAAACCGACGCCCCAGCACTCGTCCGAGGGCAAA
GGAATAGTCTAGAGGATCATAATCAGCCATACCACATTTGTAGAGGTTTTACTTGCTTTAAAAAACCTCC
CACACCTCCCCCTGAACCTGAAACATAAAATGAATGCAATTGTTGTTGTTAACTTGTTTATTGCAGCTTA
TAATGGTTACAAATAAAGCAATAGCATCACAAATTTCACAAATAAAGCATTTTTTTCACTGCATTCTAGT
TGTGGTTTGTCCAAACTCATCAATGTATCTTATTAATTAATCTCGACGGTATCGGTTAACTTTTAAAAGA
AAAGGGGGGATTGGGGGGTACAGTGCAGGGGAAAGAATAGTAGACATAATAGCAACAGACATACAAACTA
AAGAATTACAAAAACAAATTACAAAAATTCAAAATTTTATCGATCACGAGACTAGCCTCGAGGTTTAAAC
TACGGGATCCAGGCCTAAGCTTACGCGTCCCAGTGTGGTGGAATTCTGCAGATATCAACAAGTTTGTACA
AAAAAGCAGGCTCCGCGGTGGCGGCCGCGAGGGCCTATTTCCCATGATTCCTTCATATTTGCATATACGA
TACAAGGCTGTTAGAGAGATAATTGGAATTAATTTGACTGTAAACACAAAGATATTAGTACAAAATACGT
GACGTAGAAAGTAATAATTTCTTGGGTAGTTTGCAGTTTTAAAATTATGTTTTAAAATGGACTATCATAT
GCTTACCGTAACTTGAAAGTATTTCGATTTCTTGGCTTTATATATCTTGTGGAAAGGACGAAACACCGCA
CAGTAAGAGAGACTTCTCGTTTTAGAGCTAGAAATAGCAAGTTAAAATAAGGCTAGTCCGTTATCAACTT
GAAAAAGTGGCACCGAGTCGGTGCTTTTTTGTTTTAGAGCTAGAAATAGCAAGTTAAAATAAGGCTAGTC
CGTTTTTAGCGCGTGCGCCAATTCTGCAGACAAATGGCTCTAGAGGTACGAATTCAAGGGTGGGCGCGCC
GACCCAGCTTTCTTGTACAAAGTGGTTGATATCCAGCACAGTGGTCGACGATAAAACTAGTCATATGATA
ATCAACCTCTGGATTACAAAATTTGTGAAAGATTGACTGGTATTCTTAACTATGTTGCTCCTTTTACGCT
ATGTGGATACGCTGCTTTAATGCCTTTGTATCATGCTATTGCTTCCCGTATGGCTTTCATTTTCTCCTCC
TTGTATAAATCCTGGTTGCTGTCTCTTTATGAGGAGTTGTGGCCCGTTGTCAGGCAACGTGGCGTGGTGT
GCACTGTGTTTGCTGACGCAACCCCCACTGGTTGGGGCATTGCCACCACCTGTCAGCTCCTTTCCGGGAC
TTTCGCTTTCCCCCTCCCTATTGCCACGGCGGAACTCATCGCCGCCTGCCTTGCCCGCTGCTGGACAGGG
GCTCGGCTGTTGGGCACTGACAATTCCGTGGTGTTGTCGGGGAAGCTGACGTCCTTTCCATGGCTGCTCG
CCTGTGTTGCCACCTGGATTCTGCGCGGGACGTCCTTCTGCTACGTCCCTTCGGCCCTCAATCCAGCGGA
CCTTCCTTCCCGCGGCCTGCTGCCGGCTCTGCGGCCTCTTCCGCGTCTTCGCCTTCGCCCTCAGACGAGT
CGGATCTCCCTTTGGGCCGCCTCCCCGCATCGGTACGTATGGCCAGGTACCTTTAAGACCAATGACTTAC
AAGGCAGCTGTAGATCTTAGCCACTTTTTAAAAGAAAAGGGGGGACTGGAAGGGCTAATTCACTCCCAAC
GAAGACAAGATGGGATCAATTCACCATGGGAATAACTTCGTATAGCATACATTATACGAAGTTATGCTGC
TTTTTGCTTGTACTGGGTCTCTCTGGTTAGACCAGATCTGAGCCTGGGAGCTCTCTGGCTAACTAGGGAA
CCCACTGCTTAAGCCTCAATAAAGCTTGCCTTGAGTGCTTCAAGTAGTGTGTGCCCGTCTGTTGTGTGAC
TCTGGTAACTAGAGATCCCTCAGACCCTTTTAGTCAGTGTGGAAAATCTCTAGCAGCATCTAGAATTAAT
TCCGTGTATTCTATAGTGTCACCTAAATCGTATGTGTATGATACATAAGGTTATGTATTAATTGTAGCCG
CGTTCTAACGACAATATGTACAAGCCTAATTGTGTAGCATCTGGCTTACTGAAGCAGACCCTATCATCTC
TCTCGTAAACTGCCGTCAGAGTCGGTTTGGTTGGACGAACCTTCTGAGTTTCTGGTAACGCCGTCCCGCA
CCCGGAAATGGTCAGCGAACCAATCAGCAGGGTCATCGCTAGCCAGATCCTCTACGCCGGACGCATCGTG
GCCGGCATCACCGGCGCCACAGGTGCGGTTGCTGGCGCCTATATCGCCGACATCACCGATGGGGAAGATC
GGGCTCGCCACTTCGGGCTCATGAGCGCTTGTTTCGGCGTGGGTATGGTGGCAGGCCCCGTGGCCGGGGG
ACTGTTGGGCGCCATCTCCTTGCATGCACCATTCCTTGCGGCGGCGGTGCTCAACGGCCTCAACCTACTA
CTGGGCTGCTTCCTAATGCAGGAGTCGCATAAGGGAGAGCGTCGAATGGTGCACTCTCAGTACAATCTGC
TCTGATGCCGCATAGTTAAGCCAGCCCCGACACCCGCCAACACCCGCTGACGCGCCCTGACGGGCTTGTC
TGCTCCCGGCATCCGCTTACAGACAAGCTGTGACCGTCTCCGGGAGCTGCATGTGTCAGAGGTTTTCACC
GTCATCACCGAAACGCGCGAGACGAAAGGGCCTCGTGATACGCCTATTTTTATAGGTTAATGTCATGATA
ATAATGGTTTCTTAGACGTCAGGTGGCACTTTTCGGGGAAATGTGCGCGGAACCCCTATTTGTTTATTTT
TCTAAATACATTCAAATATGTATCCGCTCATGAGACAATAACCCTGATAAATGCTTCAATAATATTGAAA
AAGGAAGAGTATGAGTATTCAACATTTCCGTGTCGCCCTTATTCCCTTTTTTGCGGCATTTTGCCTTCCT
GTTTTTGCTCACCCAGAAACGCTGGTGAAAGTAAAAGATGCTGAAGATCAGTTGGGTGCACGAGTGGGTT
ACATCGAACTGGATCTCAACAGCGGTAAGATCCTTGAGAGTTTTCGCCCCGAAGAACGTTTTCCAATGAT
GAGCACTTTTAAAGTTCTGCTATGTGGCGCGGTATTATCCCGTATTGACGCCGGGCAAGAGCAACTCGGT
CGCCGCATACACTATTCTCAGAATGACTTGGTTGAGTACTCACCAGTCACAGAAAAGCATCTTACGGATG
GCATGACAGTAAGAGAATTATGCAGTGCTGCCATAACCATGAGTGATAACACTGCGGCCAACTTACTTCT
GACAACGATCGGAGGACCGAAGGAGCTAACCGCTTTTTTGCACAACATGGGGGATCATGTAACTCGCCTT
GATCGTTGGGAACCGGAGCTGAATGAAGCCATACCAAACGACGAGCGTGACACCACGATGCCTGTAGCAA
TGGCAACAACGTTGCGCAAACTATTAACTGGCGAACTACTTACTCTAGCTTCCCGGCAACAATTAATAGA
CTGGATGGAGGCGGATAAAGTTGCAGGACCACTTCTGCGCTCGGCCCTTCCGGCTGGCTGGTTTATTGCT
GATAAATCTGGAGCCGGTGAGCGTGGGTCTCGCGGTATCATTGCAGCACTGGGGCCAGATGGTAAGCCCT
CCCGTATCGTAGTTATCTACACGACGGGGAGTCAGGCAACTATGGATGAACGAAATAGACAGATCGCTGA
GATAGGTGCCTCACTGATTAAGCATTGGTAACTGTCAGACCAAGTTTACTCATATATACTTTAGATTGAT
TTAAAACTTCATTTTTAATTTAAAAGGATCTAGGTGAAGATCCTTTTTGATAATCTCATGACCAAAATCC
CTTAACGTGAGTTTTCGTTCCACTGAGCGTCAGACCCCGTAGAAAAGATCAAAGGATCTTCTTGAGATCC
TTTTTTTCTGCGCGTAATCTGCTGCTTGCAAACAAAAAAACCACCGCTACCAGCGGTGGTTTGTTTGCCG
GATCAAGAGCTACCAACTCTTTTTCCGAAGGTAACTGGCTTCAGCAGAGCGCAGATACCAAATACTGTCC
TTCTAGTGTAGCCGTAGTTAGGCCACCACTTCAAGAACTCTGTAGCACCGCCTACATACCTCGCTCTGCT
AATCCTGTTACCAGTGGCTGCTGCCAGTGGCGATAAGTCGTGTCTTACCGGGTTGGACTCAAGACGATAG
TTACCGGATAAGGCGCAGCGGTCGGGCTGAACGGGGGGTTCGTGCACACAGCCCAGCTTGGAGCGAACGA
CCTACACCGAACTGAGATACCTACAGCGTGAGCATTGAGAAAGCGCCACGCTTCCCGAAGGGAGAAAGGC
GGACAGGTATCCGGTAAGCGGCAGGGTCGGAACAGGAGAGCGCACGAGGGAGCTTCCAGGGGGAAACGCC
TGGTATCTTTATAGTCCTGTCGGGTTTCGCCACCTCTGACTTGAGCGTCGATTTTTGTGATGCTCGTCAG
GGGGGCGGAGCCTATGGAAAAACGCCAGCAACGCGGCCTTTTTACGGTTCCTGGCCTTTTGCTGGCCTTT
TGCTCACATGTTCTTTCCTGCGTTATCCCCTGATTCTGTGGATAACCGTATTACCGCCTTTGAGTGAGCT
GATACCGCTCGCCGCAGCCGAACGACCGAGCGCAGCGAGTCAGTGAGCGAGGAAGCGGAAGAGCGCCCAA
TACGCAAACCGCCTCTCCCCGCGCGTTGGCCGATTCATTAATGCAGCTGTGGAATGTGTGTCAGTTAGGG
TGTGGAAAGTCCCCAGGCTCCCCAGCAGGCAGAAGTATGCAAAGCATGCATCTCAATTAGTCAGCAACCA
GGTGTGGAAAGTCCCCAGGCTCCCCAGCAGGCAGAAGTATGCAAAGCATGCATCTCAATTAGTCAGCAAC
CATAGTCCCGCCCCTAACTCCGCCCATCCCGCCCCTAACTCCGCCCAGTTCCGCCCATTCTCCGCCCCAT
GGCTGACTAATTTTTTTTATTTATGCAGAGGCCGAGGCCGCCTCGGCCTCTGAGCTATTCCAGAAGTAGT
GAGGAGGCTTTTTTGGAGGCCTAGGCTTTTGCAAAAAGCTTGGACACAAGACAGGCTTGCGAGATATGTT
TGAGAATACCACTTTATCCCGCGTCAGGGAGAGGCAGTGCGTAAAAAGACGCGGACTCATGTGAAATACT
GGTTTTTAGTGCGCCAGATCTCTATAATCTCGCGCAACCTATTTTCCCCTCGAACACTTTTTAAGCCGTA
GATAAACAGGCTGGGACACTTCACATGAGCGAAAAATACATCGTCACCTGGGACATGTTGCAGATCCATG
CACGTAAACTCGCAAGCCGACTGATGCCTTCTGAACAATGGAAAGGCATTATTGCCGTAAGCCGTGGCGG
TCTGTACCGGGTGCGTTACTGGCGCGTGAACTGGGTATTCGTCATGTCGATACCGTTTGTATTTCCAGCT
ACGATCACGACAACCAGCGCGAGCTTAAAGTGCTGAAACGCGCAGAAGGCGATGGCGAAGGCTTCATCGT
TATTGATGACCTGGTGGATACCGGTGGTACTGCGGTTGCGATTCGTGAAATGTATCCAAAAGCGCACTTT
GTCACCATCTTCGCAAAACCGGCTGGTCGTCCGCTGGTTGATGACTATGTTGTTGATATCCCGCAAGATA
CCTGGATTGAACAGCCGTGGGATATGGGCGTCGTATTCGTCCCGCCAATCTCCGGTCGCTAATCTTTTCA
ACGCCTGGCACTGCCGGGCGTTGTTCTTTTTAACTTCAGGCGGGTTACAATAGTTTCCAGTAAGTATTCT
GGAGGCTGCATCCATGACACAGGCAAACCTGAGCGAAACCCTGTTCAAACCCCGCTTTAAACATCCTGAA
ACCTCGACGCTAGTCCGCCGCTTTAATCACGGCGCACAACCGCCTGTGCAGTCGGCCCTTGATGGTAAAA
CCATCCCTCACTGGTATCGCATGATTAACCGTCTGATGTGGATCTGGCGCGGCATTGACCCACGCGAAAT
CCTCGACGTCCAGGCACGTATTGTGATGAGCGATGCCGAACGTACCGACGATGATTTATACGATACGGTG
ATTGGCTACCGTGGCGGCAACTGGATTTATGAGTGGGCCCCGGATCTTTGTGAAGGAACCTTACTTCTGT
GGTGTGACATAATTGGACAAACTACCTACAGAGATTTAAAGCTCTAAGGTAAATATAAAATTTTTAAGTG
TATAATGTGTTAAACTACTGATTCTAATTGTTTGTGTATTTTAGATTCCAACCTATGGAACTGATGAATG
GGAGCAGTGGTGGAATGCCTTTAATGAGGAAAACCTGTTTTGCTCAGAAGAAATGCCATCTAGTGATGAT
GAGGCTACTGCTGACTCTCAACATTCTACTCCTCCAAAAAAGAAGAGAAAGGTAGAAGACCCCAAGGACT
TTCCTTCAGAATTGCTAAGTTTTTTGAGTCATGCTGTGTTTAGTAATAGAACTCTTGCTTGCTTTGCTAT
TTACACCACAAAGGAAAAAGCTGCACTGCTATACAAGAAAATTATGGAAAAATATTCTGTAACCTTTATA
AGTAGGCATAACAGTTATAATCATAACATACTGTTTTTTCTTACTCCACACAGGCATAGAGTGTCTGCTA
TTAATAACTATGCTCAAAAATTGTGTACCTTTAGCTTTTTAATTTGTAAAGGGGTTAATAAGGAATATTT
GATGTATAGTGCCTTGACTAGAGATCATAATCAGCCATACCACATTTGTAGAGGTTTTACTTGCTTTAAA
AAACCTCCCACACCTCCCCCTGAACCTGAAACATAAAATGAATGCAATTGTTGTTGTTAACTTGTTTATT
GCAGCTTATAATGGTTACAAATAAAGCAATAGCATCACAAATTTCACAAATAAAGCATTTTTTTCACTGC
ATTCTAGTTGTGGTTTGTCCAAACTCATCAATGTATCTTATCATGTCTGGATCAACTGGATAACTCAAGC
TAACCAAAATCATCCCAAACTTCCCACCCCATACCCTATTACCACTGCCAATTACCTAGTGGTTTCATTT
ACTCTAAACCTGTGATTCCTCTGAATTATTTTCATTTTAAAGAAATTGTATTTGTTAAATATGTACTACA
AACTTAGTAG
Features (pLannotate 1.2.2; 42 found; start..end, strand, type, name):
      1..330     +  CDS            nef (fragment): NEF_HV1BR - Experimental evidence at protein level: Swiss-Prot protein existence level 1. Extracellular Nef protein targets CD4(+) T-lymphocytes for apoptosis by interacting with CXCR4 surface receptors (PubMed:14990729). From Human immunodeficiency virus type 1 group M subtype B (isolate BRU/LAI) (HIV-1).
    378..635     +  LTR            5' LTR (truncated): truncated 5' long terminal repeat (LTR) from HIV-1
    682..807     +  misc_feature   HIV-1 Ψ: packaging signal of human immunodeficiency virus type 1
    791..1154    +  CDS            HIV-1 gag (fragment): gag protein from human immunodeficiency virus 1; gag
   1300..1533    +  misc_feature   RRE: The Rev response element (RRE) of HIV-1 allows for Rev-dependent mRNA export from the nucleus to the cytoplasm.
   1910..2010    +  CDS            Rev (fragment): human immunodeficiency virus 1 (HIV-1) Rev protein; rev; enhances nuclear export of unspliced and incompletely spliced viral mRNAs
   2047..2113    +  CDS            small t antigen (fragment): SV40 (simian virus 40) small t antigen
   2139..2350    +  promoter       EF-1α core promoter: core promoter for human elongation factor EF-1α
   2351..2459    +  intron         EF-1α intron A (fragment): intron upstream of the start codon of human EF-1α
   3085..3288    +  intron         EF-1α intron A: truncated intron upstream of the start codon of human EF-1α
   3326..3373    +  promoter       EM7 promoter: synthetic bacterial promoter&nbsp
   3392..4417    +  CDS            HygR: aminoglycoside phosphotransferase from E. coli; aph(4)-Ia; confers resistance to hygromycin
   4425..4508    +  CDS            large T antigen (fragment): large T antigen from SV40 (simian virus 40)
   4531..4652    +  polyA_signal   SV40 poly(A) signal: SV40 polyadenylation signal
   4681..4798    +  misc_feature   cPPT/CTS: central polypurine tract and central termination sequence of HIV-1
   4888..4912    +  protein_bind   attB1: mutant version of attB; recombination site for the Gateway® BP reaction BP Clonase™
   4929..5169    +  promoter       U6 promoter: RNA polymerase III promoter for human U6 snRNA
   5199..5274    +  misc_RNA       gRNA scaffold: guide RNA scaffold for the Streptococcus pyogenes CRISPR/Cas9 system
   5281..5324    +  misc_RNA       gRNA scaffold (fragment): guide RNA scaffold for the Streptococcus pyogenes CRISPR/Cas9 system
   5392..5416    -  protein_bind   attB2: mutant version of attB; recombination site for the Gateway® BP reaction BP Clonase™
   5460..6048    +  misc_feature   WPRE: woodchuck hepatitis virus posttranscriptional regulatory element
   6116..6135    +  misc_feature   cPPT/CTS (fragment): central polypurine tract and central termination sequence of HIV-1
   6137..6171    +  LTR            3' LTR (ΔU3) (fragment): self-inactivating 3' long terminal repeat (LTR) from HIV-1
   6192..6225    +  protein_bind   loxP: Cre-mediated recombination occurs in the 8-bp core sequence (GCATACAT). Cre recombinase
   6245..6425    +  LTR            5' LTR (truncated): truncated 5' long terminal repeat (LTR) from HIV-1
   6450..6468    -  promoter       SP6 promoter: promoter for bacteriophage SP6 RNA polymerase
   6696..6975    +  CDS            TcR (fragment): tetracycline efflux protein; tet; confers resistance to tetracycline
   6976..7024    -  misc_feature   bom (fragment): basis of mobility region from pBR322
   7126..7161    -  CDS            rop (fragment): Rop protein, which maintains plasmids at low copy number; rop
   7256..7360    +  promoter       AmpR promoter: bla
   7361..8221    +  CDS            AmpR: β-lactamase; bla; confers resistance to ampicillin, carbenicillin, and related antibiotics
   8392..8980    +  rep_origin     ori: high-copy-number ColE1/pMB1/pBR322/pUC origin of replication
   9163..9219    +  CDS            lacI (fragment): lac repressor; lacI; The lac repressor binds to the lac operator to inhibit transcription in E. coli. This inhibition can be relieved by adding lactose or isopropyl-β-D-thiogalactopyranoside (IPTG).
   9226..9555    +  promoter       SV40 promoter: SV40 enhancer and early promoter
   9755..9874    +  CDS            gpt (fragment): XGPT_ECOLI - Also known as gpp, gxu. Experimental evidence at protein level: Swiss-Prot protein existence level 1. Purine salvage pathway enzyme that catalyzes the transfer of the ribosyl-5-phosphate group from 5-phospho-alpha-D-ribose 1- diphosphate (PRPP) to the N9 position of the 6-oxopurines guanine and xanthine to form the corresponding ribonucleotides GMP (guanosine 5'- monophosphate) and XMP (xanthosine 5'-monophosphate), with the release of PPi. To a lesser extent, also acts on hypoxanthine (PubMed:9100006, PubMed:3886014). Does not ribophosphorylate adenine (PubMed:3886014). From Esch
   9874..10209   +  CDS            gpt (fragment): XGPT_ECOLI - Also known as gpp, gxu. Experimental evidence at protein level: Swiss-Prot protein existence level 1. Purine salvage pathway enzyme that catalyzes the transfer of the ribosyl-5-phosphate group from 5-phospho-alpha-D-ribose 1- diphosphate (PRPP) to the N9 position of the 6-oxopurines guanine and xanthine to form the corresponding ribonucleotides GMP (guanosine 5'- monophosphate) and XMP (xanthosine 5'-monophosphate), with the release of PPi. To a lesser extent, also acts on hypoxanthine (PubMed:9100006, PubMed:3886014). Does not ribophosphorylate adenine (PubMed:3886014). From Esch
  10304..10609   +  CDS            frsA (fragment): FRSA_ECOLI - Also known as yafA. Experimental evidence at protein level: Swiss-Prot protein existence level 1. Catalyzes the hydrolysis of esters (PubMed:15808744). Displays esterase activity toward pNP-butyrate (PubMed:15808744). May stimulate mixed-acid fermentation by acting as a fermentation/respiration switch that down-regulates respiration and up- regulates fermentation rates (PubMed:15169777). From Escherichia coli (strain K12).
  10613..10687   +  CDS            small t antigen (fragment): SV40 (simian virus 40) small t antigen
  10689..10754   +  intron         small t intron: SV40 (simian virus 40) small t antigen intron
  10884..10904   +  CDS            SV40 NLS: nuclear localization signal of SV40 (simian virus 40) large T antigen
  11223..11306   +  CDS            large T antigen (fragment): large T antigen from SV40 (simian virus 40)
  11329..11463   +  polyA_signal   SV40 poly(A) signal: SV40 polyadenylation signal
