>Addgene plasmid #101923 | WPXL SOX10 gRNA | addgene full sequence | sequence record 195167 | Addgene NGS Result
TTGGAAGGGCTAATTCACTCCCAAAGAAGACAAGATATCCTTGATCTGTGGATCTACCACACACAAGGCT
ACTTCCCTGATTAGCAGAACTACACACCAGGGCCAGGGGTCAGATATCCACTGACCTTTGGATGGTGCTA
CAAGCTAGTACCAGTTGAGCCAGATAAGGTAGAAGAGGCCAATAAAGGAGAGAACACCAGCTTGTTACAC
CCTGTGAGCCTGCATGGGATGGATGACCCGGAGAGAGAAGTGTTAGAGTGGAGGTTTGACAGCCGCCTAG
CATTTCATCACGTGGCCCGAGAGCTGCATCCGGAGTACTTCAAGAACTGCTGATATCGAGCTTGCTACAA
GGGACTTTCCGCTGGGGACTTTCCAGGGAGGCGTGGCCTGGGCGGGACTGGGGAGTGGCGAGCCCTCAGA
TCCTGCATATAAGCAGCTGCTTTTTGCCTGTACTGGGTCTCTCTGGTTAGACCAGATCTGAGCCTGGGAG
CTCTCTGGCTAACTAGGGAACCCACTGCTTAAGCCTCAATAAAGCTTGCCTTGAGTGCTTCAAGTAGTGT
GTGCCCGTCTGTTGTGTGACTCTGGTAACTAGAGATCCCTCAGACCCTTTTAGTCAGTGTGGAAAATCTC
TAGCAGTGGCGCCCGAACAGGGACTTGAAAGCGAAAGGGAAACCAGAGGAGCTCTCTCGACGCAGGACTC
GGCTTGCTGAAGCGCGCACGGCAAGAGGCGAGGGGCGGCGACTGGTGAGTACGCCAAAAATTTTGACTAG
CGGAGGCTAGAAGGAGAGAGATGGGTGCGAGAGCGTCAGTATTAAGCGGGGGAGAATTAGATCGCGATGG
GAAAAAATTCGGTTAAGGCCAGGGGGAAAGAAAAAATATAAATTAAAACATATAGTATGGGCAAGCAGGG
AGCTAGAACGATTCGCAGTTAATCCTGGCCTGTTAGAAACATCAGAAGGCTGTAGACAAATACTGGGACA
GCTACAACCATCCCTTCAGACAGGATCAGAAGAACTTAGATCATTATATAATACAGTAGCAACCCTCTAT
TGTGTGCATCAAAGGATAGAGATAAAAGACACCAAGGAAGCTTTAGACAAGATAGAGGAAGAGCAAAACA
AAAGTAAGACCACCGCACAGCAAGCGGCCGCTGATCTTCAGACCTGGAGGAGGAGATATGAGGGACAATT
GGAGAAGTGAATTATATAAATATAAAGTAGTAAAAATTGAACCATTAGGAGTAGCACCCACCAAGGCAAA
GAGAAGAGTGGTGCAGAGAGAAAAAAGAGCAGTGGGAATAGGAGCTTTGTTCCTTGGGTTCTTGGGAGCA
GCAGGAAGCACTATGGGCGCAGCGTCAATGACGCTGACGGTACAGGCCAGACAATTATTGTCTGGTATAG
TGCAGCAGCAGAACAATTTGCTGAGGGCTATTGAGGCGCAACAGCATCTGTTGCAACTCACAGTCTGGGG
CATCAAGCAGCTCCAGGCAAGAATCCTGGCTGTGGAAAGATACCTAAAGGATCAACAGCTCCTGGGGATT
TGGGGTTGCTCTGGAAAACTCATTTGCACCACTGCTGTGCCTTGGAATGCTAGTTGGAGTAATAAATCTC
TGGAACAGATTTGGAATCACACGACCTGGATGGAGTGGGACAGAGAAATTAACAATTACACAAGCTTAAT
ACACTCCTTAATTGAAGAATCGCAAAACCAGCAAGAAAAGAATGAACAAGAATTATTGGAATTAGATAAA
TGGGCAAGTTTGTGGAATTGGTTTAACATAACAAATTGGCTGTGGTATATAAAATTATTCATAATGATAG
TAGGAGGCTTGGTAGGTTTAAGAATAGTTTTTGCTGTACTTTCTATAGTGAATAGAGTTAGGCAGGGATA
TTCACCATTATCGTTTCAGACCCACCTCCCAACCCCGAGGGGACCCGACAGGCCCGAAGGAATAGAAGAA
GAAGGTGGAGAGAGAGACAGAGACAGATCCATTCGATTAGTGAACGGATCTCGACGGTATCGATCACGAG
ACTAGCCTCGACCATCGATGTCGACGATAAGCTTTGCAAAGATGGATAAAGTTTTAAACAGAGAGGAATC
TTTGCAGCTAATGGACCTTCTAGGTCTTGAAAGGAGTGGGAATTGGCTCCGGTGCCCGTCAGTGGGCAGA
GCGCACATCGCCCACAGTCCCCGAGAAGTTGGGGGGAGGGGTCGGCAATTGAACCGGTGCCTAGAGAAGG
TGGCGCGGGGTAAACTGGGAAAGTGATGTCGTGTACTGGCTCCGCCTTTTTCCCGAGGGTGGGGGAGAAC
CGTATATAAGTGCAGTAGTCGCCGTGAACGTTCTTTTTCGCAACGGGTTTGCCGCCAGAACACAGGTAAG
TGCCGTGTGTGGTTCCCGCGGGCCTGGCCTCTTTACGGGTTATGGCCCTTGCGTGCCTTGAATTACTTCC
ACCTGGCTGCAGTACGTGATTCTTGATCCCGAGCTTCGGGTTGGAAGTGGGTGGGAGAGTTCGAGGCCTT
GCGCTTAAGGAGCCCCTTCGCCTCGTGCTTGAGTTGAGGCCTGGCCTGGGCGCTGGGGCCGCCGCGTGCG
AATCTGGTGGCACCTTCGCGCCTGTCTCGCTGCTTTCGATAAGTCTCTAGCCATTTAAAATTTTTGATGA
CCTGCTGCGACGCTTTTTTTCTGGCAAGATAGTCTTGTAAATGCGGGCCAAGATCTGCACACTGGTATTT
CGGTTTTTGGGGCCGCGGGCGGCGACGGGGCCCGTGCGTCCCAGCGCACATGTTCGGCGAGGCGGGGCCT
GCGAGCGCGGCCACCGAGAATCGGACGGGGGTAGTCTCAAGCTGGCCGGCCTGCTCTGGTGCCTGGCCTC
GCGCCGCCGTGTATCGCCCCGCCCTGGGCGGCAAGGCTGGCCCGGTCGGCACCAGTTGCGTGAGCGGAAA
GATGGCCGCTTCCCGGCCCTGCTGCAGGGAGCTCAAAATGGAGGACGCGGCGCTCGGGAGAGCGGGCGGG
TGAGTCACCCACACAAAGGAAAAGGGCCTTTCCGTCCTCAGCCGTCGCTTCATGTGACTCCACGGAGTAC
CGGGCGCCGTCCAGGCACCTCGATTAGTTCTCGAGCTTTTGGAGTACGTCGTCTTTAGGTTGGGGGGAGG
GGTTTTATGCGATGGAGTTTCCCCACACTGAGTGGGTGGAGACTGAAGTTAGGCCAGCTTGGCACTTGAT
GTAATTCTCCTTGGAATTTGCCCTTTTTGAGTTTGGATCTTGGTTCATTCTCAAGCCTCAGACAGTGGTT
CAAAGTTTTTTTCTTCCATTTCAGGTGTCGTGAGGAATTTCGACATTTAAATTTAATTAATGTTGACAAT
TAATCATCGGCATAGTATATCGGCATAGTATAATACGACAAGGTGAGGAACTAAACCATGAAAAAGCCTG
AACTCACCGCGACGTCTGTCGAGAAGTTTCTGATCGAAAAGTTCGACAGCGTCTCCGACCTGATGCAGCT
CTCGGAGGGCGAAGAATCTCGTGCTTTCAGCTTCGATGTAGGAGGGCGTGGATATGTCCTGCGGGTAAAT
AGCTGCGCCGATGGTTTCTACAAAGATCGTTATGTTTATCGGCACTTTGCATCGGCCGCGCTCCCGATTC
CGGAAGTGCTTGACATTGGGGAATTCAGCGAGAGCCTGACCTATTGCATCTCCCGCCGTGCACAGGGTGT
CACGTTGCAAGACCTGCCTGAAACCGAACTGCCCGCTGTTCTGCAGCCGGTCGCGGAGGCCATGGATGCG
ATCGCTGCGGCCGATCTTAGCCAGACGAGCGGGTTCGGCCCATTCGGACCGCAAGGAATCGGTCAATACA
CTACATGGCGTGATTTCATATGCGCGATTGCTGATCCCCATGTGTATCACTGGCAAACTGTGATGGACGA
CACCGTCAGTGCGTCCGTCGCGCAGGCTCTCGATGAGCTGATGCTTTGGGCCGAGGACTGCCCCGAAGTC
CGGCACCTCGTGCACGCGGATTTCGGCTCCAACAATGTCCTGACGGACAATGGCCGCATAACAGCGGTCA
TTGACTGGAGCGAGGCGATGTTCGGGGATTCCCAATACGAGGTCGCCAACATCTTCTTCTGGAGGCCGTG
GTTGGCTTGTATGGAGCAGCAGACGCGCTACTTCGAGCGGAGGCATCCGGAGCTTGCAGGATCGCCGCGG
CTCCGGGCGTATATGCTCCGCATTGGTCTTGACCAACTCTATCAGAGCTTGGTTGACGGCAATTTCGATG
ATGCAGCTTGGGCGCAGGGTCGATGCGACGCAATCGTCCGATCCGGAGCCGGGACTGTCGGGCGTACACA
AATCGCCCGCAGAAGCGCGGCCGTCTGGACCGATGGCTGTGTAGAAGTACTCGCCGATAGTGGAAACCGA
CGCCCCAGCACTCGTCCGAGGGCAAAGGAATAGTCTAGAGGATCATAATCAGCCATACCACATTTGTAGA
GGTTTTACTTGCTTTAAAAAACCTCCCACACCTCCCCCTGAACCTGAAACATAAAATGAATGCAATTGTT
GTTGTTAACTTGTTTATTGCAGCTTATAATGGTTACAAATAAAGCAATAGCATCACAAATTTCACAAATA
AAGCATTTTTTTCACTGCATTCTAGTTGTGGTTTGTCCAAACTCATCAATGTATCTTATTAATTAATCTC
GACGGTATCGGTTAACTTTTAAAAGAAAAGGGGGGATTGGGGGGTACAGTGCAGGGGAAAGAATAGTAGA
CATAATAGCAACAGACATACAAACTAAAGAATTACAAAAACAAATTACAAAAATTCAAAATTTTATCGAT
CACGAGACTAGCCTCGAGGTTTAAACTACGGGATCCAGGCCTAAGCTTACGCGTCCCAGTGTGGTGGAAT
TCTGCAGATATCAACAAGTTTGTACAAAAAAGCAGGCTCCGCGGTGGCGGCCGCGAGGGCCTATTTCCCA
TGATTCCTTCATATTTGCATATACGATACAAGGCTGTTAGAGAGATAATTGGAATTAATTTGACTGTAAA
CACAAAGATATTAGTACAAAATACGTGACGTAGAAAGTAATAATTTCTTGGGTAGTTTGCAGTTTTAAAA
TTATGTTTTAAAATGGACTATCATATGCTTACCGTAACTTGAAAGTATTTCGATTTCTTGGCTTTATATA
TCTTGTGGAAAGGACGAAACACCGCACAGTAAGAGAGACTTCTCGTTTTAGAGCTAGAAATAGCAAGTTA
AAATAAGGCTAGTCCGTTATCAACTTGAAAAAGTGGCACCGAGTCGGTGCTTTTTTGTTTTAGAGCTAGA
AATAGCAAGTTAAAATAAGGCTAGTCCGTTTTTAGCGCGTGCGCCAATTCTGCAGACAAATGGCTCTAGA
GGTACGAATTCAAGGGTGGGCGCGCCGACCCAGCTTTCTTGTACAAAGTGGTTGATATCCAGCACAGTGG
TCGACGATAAAACTAGTCATATGATAATCAACCTCTGGATTACAAAATTTGTGAAAGATTGACTGGTATT
CTTAACTATGTTGCTCCTTTTACGCTATGTGGATACGCTGCTTTAATGCCTTTGTATCATGCTATTGCTT
CCCGTATGGCTTTCATTTTCTCCTCCTTGTATAAATCCTGGTTGCTGTCTCTTTATGAGGAGTTGTGGCC
CGTTGTCAGGCAACGTGGCGTGGTGTGCACTGTGTTTGCTGACGCAACCCCCACTGGTTGGGGCATTGCC
ACCACCTGTCAGCTCCTTTCCGGGACTTTCGCTTTCCCCCTCCCTATTGCCACGGCGGAACTCATCGCCG
CCTGCCTTGCCCGCTGCTGGACAGGGGCTCGGCTGTTGGGCACTGACAATTCCGTGGTGTTGTCGGGGAA
GCTGACGTCCTTTCCATGGCTGCTCGCCTGTGTTGCCACCTGGATTCTGCGCGGGACGTCCTTCTGCTAC
GTCCCTTCGGCCCTCAATCCAGCGGACCTTCCTTCCCGCGGCCTGCTGCCGGCTCTGCGGCCTCTTCCGC
GTCTTCGCCTTCGCCCTCAGACGAGTCGGATCTCCCTTTGGGCCGCCTCCCCGCATCGGTACGTATGGCC
AGGTACCTTTAAGACCAATGACTTACAAGGCAGCTGTAGATCTTAGCCACTTTTTAAAAGAAAAGGGGGG
ACTGGAAGGGCTAATTCACTCCCAACGAAGACAAGATGGGATCAATTCACCATGGGAATAACTTCGTATA
GCATACATTATACGAAGTTATGCTGCTTTTTGCTTGTACTGGGTCTCTCTGGTTAGACCAGATCTGAGCC
TGGGAGCTCTCTGGCTAACTAGGGAACCCACTGCTTAAGCCTCAATAAAGCTTGCCTTGAGTGCTTCAAG
TAGTGTGTGCCCGTCTGTTGTGTGACTCTGGTAACTAGAGATCCCTCAGACCCTTTTAGTCAGTGTGGAA
AATCTCTAGCAGCATCTAGAATTAATTCCGTGTATTCTATAGTGTCACCTAAATCGTATGTGTATGATAC
ATAAGGTTATGTATTAATTGTAGCCGCGTTCTAACGACAATATGTACAAGCCTAATTGTGTAGCATCTGG
CTTACTGAAGCAGACCCTATCATCTCTCTCGTAAACTGCCGTCAGAGTCGGTTTGGTTGGACGAACCTTC
TGAGTTTCTGGTAACGCCGTCCCGCACCCGGAAATGGTCAGCGAACCAATCAGCAGGGTCATCGCTAGCC
AGATCCTCTACGCCGGACGCATCGTGGCCGGCATCACCGGCGCCACAGGTGCGGTTGCTGGCGCCTATAT
CGCCGACATCACCGATGGGGAAGATCGGGCTCGCCACTTCGGGCTCATGAGCGCTTGTTTCGGCGTGGGT
ATGGTGGCAGGCCCCGTGGCCGGGGGACTGTTGGGCGCCATCTCCTTGCATGCACCATTCCTTGCGGCGG
CGGTGCTCAACGGCCTCAACCTACTACTGGGCTGCTTCCTAATGCAGGAGTCGCATAAGGGAGAGCGTCG
AATGGTGCACTCTCAGTACAATCTGCTCTGATGCCGCATAGTTAAGCCAGCCCCGACACCCGCCAACACC
CGCTGACGCGCCCTGACGGGCTTGTCTGCTCCCGGCATCCGCTTACAGACAAGCTGTGACCGTCTCCGGG
AGCTGCATGTGTCAGAGGTTTTCACCGTCATCACCGAAACGCGCGAGACGAAAGGGCCTCGTGATACGCC
TATTTTTATAGGTTAATGTCATGATAATAATGGTTTCTTAGACGTCAGGTGGCACTTTTCGGGGAAATGT
GCGCGGAACCCCTATTTGTTTATTTTTCTAAATACATTCAAATATGTATCCGCTCATGAGACAATAACCC
TGATAAATGCTTCAATAATATTGAAAAAGGAAGAGTATGAGTATTCAACATTTCCGTGTCGCCCTTATTC
CCTTTTTTGCGGCATTTTGCCTTCCTGTTTTTGCTCACCCAGAAACGCTGGTGAAAGTAAAAGATGCTGA
AGATCAGTTGGGTGCACGAGTGGGTTACATCGAACTGGATCTCAACAGCGGTAAGATCCTTGAGAGTTTT
CGCCCCGAAGAACGTTTTCCAATGATGAGCACTTTTAAAGTTCTGCTATGTGGCGCGGTATTATCCCGTA
TTGACGCCGGGCAAGAGCAACTCGGTCGCCGCATACACTATTCTCAGAATGACTTGGTTGAGTACTCACC
AGTCACAGAAAAGCATCTTACGGATGGCATGACAGTAAGAGAATTATGCAGTGCTGCCATAACCATGAGT
GATAACACTGCGGCCAACTTACTTCTGACAACGATCGGAGGACCGAAGGAGCTAACCGCTTTTTTGCACA
ACATGGGGGATCATGTAACTCGCCTTGATCGTTGGGAACCGGAGCTGAATGAAGCCATACCAAACGACGA
GCGTGACACCACGATGCCTGTAGCAATGGCAACAACGTTGCGCAAACTATTAACTGGCGAACTACTTACT
CTAGCTTCCCGGCAACAATTAATAGACTGGATGGAGGCGGATAAAGTTGCAGGACCACTTCTGCGCTCGG
CCCTTCCGGCTGGCTGGTTTATTGCTGATAAATCTGGAGCCGGTGAGCGTGGGTCTCGCGGTATCATTGC
AGCACTGGGGCCAGATGGTAAGCCCTCCCGTATCGTAGTTATCTACACGACGGGGAGTCAGGCAACTATG
GATGAACGAAATAGACAGATCGCTGAGATAGGTGCCTCACTGATTAAGCATTGGTAACTGTCAGACCAAG
TTTACTCATATATACTTTAGATTGATTTAAAACTTCATTTTTAATTTAAAAGGATCTAGGTGAAGATCCT
TTTTGATAATCTCATGACCAAAATCCCTTAACGTGAGTTTTCGTTCCACTGAGCGTCAGACCCCGTAGAA
AAGATCAAAGGATCTTCTTGAGATCCTTTTTTTCTGCGCGTAATCTGCTGCTTGCAAACAAAAAAACCAC
CGCTACCAGCGGTGGTTTGTTTGCCGGATCAAGAGCTACCAACTCTTTTTCCGAAGGTAACTGGCTTCAG
CAGAGCGCAGATACCAAATACTGTTCTTCTAGTGTAGCCGTAGTTAGGCCACCACTTCAAGAACTCTGTA
GCACCGCCTACATACCTCGCTCTGCTAATCCTGTTACCAGTGGCTGCTGCCAGTGGCGATAAGTCGTGTC
TTACCGGGTTGGACTCAAGACGATAGTTACCGGATAAGGCGCAGCGGTCGGGCTGAACGGGGGGTTCGTG
CACACAGCCCAGCTTGGAGCGAACGACCTACACCGAACTGAGATACCTACAGCGTGAGCTATGAGAAAGC
GCCACGCTTCCCGAAGGGAGAAAGGCGGACAGGTATCCGGTAAGCGGCAGGGTCGGAACAGGAGAGCGCA
CGAGGGAGCTTCCAGGGGGAAACGCCTGGTATCTTTATAGTCCTGTCGGGTTTCGCCACCTCTGACTTGA
GCGTCGATTTTTGTGATGCTCGTCAGGGGGGCGGAGCCTATGGAAAAACGCCAGCAACGCGGCCTTTTTA
CGGTTCCTGGCCTTTTGCTGGCCTTTTGCTCACATGTTCTTTCCTGCGTTATCCCCTGATTCTGTGGATA
ACCGTATTACCGCCTTTGAGTGAGCTGATACCGCTCGCCGCAGCCGAACGACCGAGCGCAGCGAGTCAGT
GAGCGAGGAAGCGGAAGAGCGCCCAATACGCAAACCGCCTCTCCCCGCGCGTTGGCCGATTCATTAATGC
AGCTGTGGAATGTGTGTCAGTTAGGGTGTGGAAAGTCCCCAGGCTCCCCAGCAGGCAGAAGTATGCAAAG
CATGCATCTCAATTAGTCAGCAACCAGGTGTGGAAAGTCCCCAGGCTCCCCAGCAGGCAGAAGTATGCAA
AGCATGCATCTCAATTAGTCAGCAACCATAGTCCCGCCCCTAACTCCGCCCATCCCGCCCCTAACTCCGC
CCAGTTCCGCCCATTCTCCGCCCCATGGCTGACTAATTTTTTTTATTTATGCAGAGGCCGAGGCCGCCTC
GGCCTCTGAGCTATTCCAGAAGTAGTGAGGAGGCTTTTTTGGAGGCCTAGGCTTTTGCAAAAAGCTTGGA
CACAAGACAGGCTTGCGAGATATGTTTGAGAATACCACTTTATCCCGCGTCAGGGAGAGGCAGTGCGTAA
AAAGACGCGGACTCATGTGAAATACTGGTTTTTAGTGCGCCAGATCTCTATAATCTCGCGCAACCTATTT
TCCCCTCGAACACTTTTTAAGCCGTAGATAAACAGGCTGGGACACTTCACATGAGCGAAAAATACATCGT
CACCTGGGACATGTTGCAGATCCATGCACGTAAACTCGCAAGCCGACTGATGCCTTCTGAACAATGGAAA
GGCATTATTGCCGTAAGCCGTGGCGGTCTGTACCGGGTGCGTTACTGGCGCGTGAACTGGGTATTCGTCA
TGTCGATACCGTTTGTATTTCCAGCTACGATCACGACAACCAGCGCGAGCTTAAAGTGCTGAAACGCGCA
GAAGGCGATGGCGAAGGCTTCATCGTTATTGATGACCTGGTGGATACCGGTGGTACTGCGGTTGCGATTC
GTGAAATGTATCCAAAAGCGCACTTTGTCACCATCTTCGCAAAACCGGCTGGTCGTCCGCTGGTTGATGA
CTATGTTGTTGATATCCCGCAAGATACCTGGATTGAACAGCCGTGGGATATGGGCGTCGTATTCGTCCCG
CCAATCTCCGGTCGCTAATCTTTTCAACGCCTGGCACTGCCGGGCGTTGTTCTTTTTAACTTCAGGCGGG
TTACAATAGTTTCCAGTAAGTATTCTGGAGGCTGCATCCATGACACAGGCAAACCTGAGCGAAACCCTGT
TCAAACCCCGCTTTAAACATCCTGAAACCTCGACGCTAGTCCGCCGCTTTAATCACGGCGCACAACCGCC
TGTGCAGTCGGCCCTTGATGGTAAAACCATCCCTCACTGGTATCGCATGATTAACCGTCTGATGTGGATC
TGGCGCGGCATTGACCCACGCGAAATCCTCGACGTCCAGGCACGTATTGTGATGAGCGATGCCGAACGTA
CCGACGATGATTTATACGATACGGTGATTGGCTACCGTGGCGGCAACTGGATTTATGAGTGGGCCCCGGA
TCTTTGTGAAGGAACCTTACTTCTGTGGTGTGACATAATTGGACAAACTACCTACAGAGATTTAAAGCTC
TAAGGTAAATATAAAATTTTTAAGTGTATAATGTGTTAAACTACTGATTCTAATTGTTTGTGTATTTTAG
ATTCCAACCTATGGAACTGATGAATGGGAGCAGTGGTGGAATGCCTTTAATGAGGAAAACCTGTTTTGCT
CAGAAGAAATGCCATCTAGTGATGATGAGGCTACTGCTGACTCTCAACATTCTACTCCTCCAAAAAAGAA
GAGAAAGGTAGAAGACCCCAAGGACTTTCCTTCAGAATTGCTAAGTTTTTTGAGTCATGCTGTGTTTAGT
AATAGAACTCTTGCTTGCTTTGCTATTTACACCACAAAGGAAAAAGCTGCACTGCTATACAAGAAAATTA
TGGAAAAATATTCTGTAACCTTTATAAGTAGGCATAACAGTTATAATCATAACATACTGTTTTTTCTTAC
TCCACACAGGCATAGAGTGTCTGCTATTAATAACTATGCTCAAAAATTGTGTACCTTTAGCTTTTTAATT
TGTAAAGGGGTTAATAAGGAATATTTGATGTATAGTGCCTTGACTAGAGATCATAATCAGCCATACCACA
TTTGTAGAGGTTTTACTTGCTTTAAAAAACCTCCCACACCTCCCCCTGAACCTGAAACATAAAATGAATG
CAATTGTTGTTGTTAACTTGTTTATTGCAGCTTATAATGGTTACAAATAAAGCAATAGCATCACAAATTT
CACAAATAAAGCATTTTTTTCACTGCATTCTAGTTGTGGTTTGTCCAAACTCATCAATGTATCTTATCAT
GTCTGGATCAACTGGATAACTCAAGCTAACCAAAATCATCCCAAACTTCCCACCCCATACCCTATTACCA
CTGCCAATTACCTGTGGTTTCATTTACTCTAAACCTGTGATTCCTCTGAATTATTTTCATTTTAAAGAAA
TTGTATTTGTTAAATATGTACTACAAACTTAGTAG
Features (pLannotate 1.2.2; 40 found; start..end, strand, type, name):
      1..330     +  CDS            nef (fragment): NEF_HV1BR - Experimental evidence at protein level: Swiss-Prot protein existence level 1. Extracellular Nef protein targets CD4(+) T-lymphocytes for apoptosis by interacting with CXCR4 surface receptors (PubMed:14990729). From Human immunodeficiency virus type 1 group M subtype B (isolate BRU/LAI) (HIV-1).
    378..635     +  LTR            5' LTR (truncated): truncated 5' long terminal repeat (LTR) from HIV-1
    682..807     +  misc_feature   HIV-1 Ψ: packaging signal of human immunodeficiency virus type 1
    791..1154    +  CDS            HIV-1 gag (fragment): gag protein from human immunodeficiency virus 1; gag
   1300..1533    +  misc_feature   RRE: The Rev response element (RRE) of HIV-1 allows for Rev-dependent mRNA export from the nucleus to the cytoplasm.
   1910..2010    +  CDS            Rev (fragment): human immunodeficiency virus 1 (HIV-1) Rev protein; rev; enhances nuclear export of unspliced and incompletely spliced viral mRNAs
   2072..2138    +  CDS            small t antigen (fragment): SV40 (simian virus 40) small t antigen
   2145..3323    +  promoter       EF-1α promoter: strong constitutive promoter for human elongation factor EF-1α
   3352..3399    +  promoter       EM7 promoter: synthetic bacterial promoter&nbsp
   3418..4443    +  CDS            HygR: aminoglycoside phosphotransferase from E. coli; aph(4)-Ia; confers resistance to hygromycin
   4451..4534    +  CDS            large T antigen (fragment): large T antigen from SV40 (simian virus 40)
   4557..4678    +  polyA_signal   SV40 poly(A) signal: SV40 polyadenylation signal
   4707..4824    +  misc_feature   cPPT/CTS: central polypurine tract and central termination sequence of HIV-1
   4914..4938    +  protein_bind   attB1: mutant version of attB; recombination site for the Gateway® BP reaction BP Clonase™
   4955..5195    +  promoter       U6 promoter: RNA polymerase III promoter for human U6 snRNA
   5225..5300    +  misc_RNA       gRNA scaffold: guide RNA scaffold for the Streptococcus pyogenes CRISPR/Cas9 system
   5307..5350    +  misc_RNA       gRNA scaffold (fragment): guide RNA scaffold for the Streptococcus pyogenes CRISPR/Cas9 system
   5418..5442    -  protein_bind   attB2: mutant version of attB; recombination site for the Gateway® BP reaction BP Clonase™
   5486..6074    +  misc_feature   WPRE: woodchuck hepatitis virus posttranscriptional regulatory element
   6142..6161    +  misc_feature   cPPT/CTS (fragment): central polypurine tract and central termination sequence of HIV-1
   6163..6197    +  LTR            3' LTR (ΔU3) (fragment): self-inactivating 3' long terminal repeat (LTR) from HIV-1
   6218..6251    +  protein_bind   loxP: Cre-mediated recombination occurs in the 8-bp core sequence (GCATACAT). Cre recombinase
   6271..6451    +  LTR            5' LTR (truncated): truncated 5' long terminal repeat (LTR) from HIV-1
   6476..6494    -  promoter       SP6 promoter: promoter for bacteriophage SP6 RNA polymerase
   6722..7001    +  CDS            TcR (fragment): tetracycline efflux protein; tet; confers resistance to tetracycline
   7002..7050    -  misc_feature   bom (fragment): basis of mobility region from pBR322
   7152..7187    -  CDS            rop (fragment): Rop protein, which maintains plasmids at low copy number; rop
   7282..7386    +  promoter       AmpR promoter: bla
   7387..8247    +  CDS            AmpR: β-lactamase; bla; confers resistance to ampicillin, carbenicillin, and related antibiotics
   8418..9006    +  rep_origin     ori: high-copy-number ColE1/pMB1/pBR322/pUC origin of replication
   9189..9245    +  CDS            lacI (fragment): lac repressor; lacI; The lac repressor binds to the lac operator to inhibit transcription in E. coli. This inhibition can be relieved by adding lactose or isopropyl-β-D-thiogalactopyranoside (IPTG).
   9252..9581    +  promoter       SV40 promoter: SV40 enhancer and early promoter
   9781..9900    +  CDS            gpt (fragment): XGPT_ECOLI - Also known as gpp, gxu. Experimental evidence at protein level: Swiss-Prot protein existence level 1. Purine salvage pathway enzyme that catalyzes the transfer of the ribosyl-5-phosphate group from 5-phospho-alpha-D-ribose 1- diphosphate (PRPP) to the N9 position of the 6-oxopurines guanine and xanthine to form the corresponding ribonucleotides GMP (guanosine 5'- monophosphate) and XMP (xanthosine 5'-monophosphate), with the release of PPi. To a lesser extent, also acts on hypoxanthine (PubMed:9100006, PubMed:3886014). Does not ribophosphorylate adenine (PubMed:3886014). From Esch
   9900..10235   +  CDS            gpt (fragment): XGPT_ECOLI - Also known as gpp, gxu. Experimental evidence at protein level: Swiss-Prot protein existence level 1. Purine salvage pathway enzyme that catalyzes the transfer of the ribosyl-5-phosphate group from 5-phospho-alpha-D-ribose 1- diphosphate (PRPP) to the N9 position of the 6-oxopurines guanine and xanthine to form the corresponding ribonucleotides GMP (guanosine 5'- monophosphate) and XMP (xanthosine 5'-monophosphate), with the release of PPi. To a lesser extent, also acts on hypoxanthine (PubMed:9100006, PubMed:3886014). Does not ribophosphorylate adenine (PubMed:3886014). From Esch
  10330..10635   +  CDS            frsA (fragment): FRSA_ECOLI - Also known as yafA. Experimental evidence at protein level: Swiss-Prot protein existence level 1. Catalyzes the hydrolysis of esters (PubMed:15808744). Displays esterase activity toward pNP-butyrate (PubMed:15808744). May stimulate mixed-acid fermentation by acting as a fermentation/respiration switch that down-regulates respiration and up- regulates fermentation rates (PubMed:15169777). From Escherichia coli (strain K12).
  10639..10713   +  CDS            small t antigen (fragment): SV40 (simian virus 40) small t antigen
  10715..10780   +  intron         small t intron: SV40 (simian virus 40) small t antigen intron
  10910..10930   +  CDS            SV40 NLS: nuclear localization signal of SV40 (simian virus 40) large T antigen
  11249..11332   +  CDS            large T antigen (fragment): large T antigen from SV40 (simian virus 40)
  11355..11489   +  polyA_signal   SV40 poly(A) signal: SV40 polyadenylation signal
