[The description below was written by a language model from this plasmid's Addgene catalogue record and pLannotate feature annotations shown in this document.]
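Description:
WPXL SOX10 gRNA is an HIV-1-based lentiviral transfer plasmid that delivers a single guide RNA directed at the human SOX10 promoter. It was made by Gateway recombination into a WPXL-type destination vector in which the original puromycin marker was replaced with hygromycin resistance. In bacteria it is maintained through a ColE1/pUC-type origin and selected with ampicillin (AmpR). The plasmid backbone outside the viral region also carries remnants typical of older lentiviral vectors, including an SV40 promoter followed by E. coli gpt fragments and SV40 intron/poly(A) sequences, plus fragments of TcR, rop and bom.

The proviral region runs from a 5' LTR through the Ψ packaging signal, a partial gag sequence and the RRE, which together allow Rev-dependent export and packaging of the vector genome. Downstream, an EF-1α promoter (with a bacterial EM7 promoter just ahead of the coding sequence) drives HygR, terminated by an SV40 poly(A) signal, for selecting transduced mammalian cells. A cPPT/CTS element follows. The Gateway-derived cassette then sits between attB1 and attB2 and consists of a human U6 RNA polymerase III promoter driving the SOX10-targeting spacer fused to the S. pyogenes Cas9 guide scaffold; a second partial scaffold match is annotated immediately after it. WPRE and a self-inactivating ΔU3 3' LTR containing a loxP site complete the vector. The loxP site would be copied to both LTRs on integration, so the provirus could be excised with Cre.

No Cas9 or effector protein is encoded, so the guide must be paired with a separately supplied component. The record says only that the guide was used for targeted demethylation of SOX10 and does not name that effector. The depositor and NGS sequences differ by 25 nt in length but show essentially the same feature layout, apart from how the EF-1α region is annotated.
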