Addgene plasmid #101923: WPXL SOX10 gRNA
Purpose: SOX10 gRNA used for targeted demethylation is inserted into the WPXL lentiviral backbone.
Depositing lab: Danwei Huangfu. Depositing organization: Memorial Sloan-Kettering Cancer Center. Publication: TET proteins safeguard bivalent promoters from de novo methylation in human embryonic stem cells. Verma N, Pan H, Dore LC, Shukla A, Li QV, Pelham-Webb B, Teijeiro V, Gonzalez F, Krivtsov A, Chang CJ, Papapetrou EP, He C, Elemento O, Huangfu D. Nat Genet. 2018 Jan;50(1):83-95. doi: 10.1038/s41588-017-0002-y. Epub 2017 Dec 4. PubMed 29203910.
Backbone
  Vector backbone: WPLX destination vector
  Backbone size w/o insert (bp): 12806
  Total vector size (bp): 11630
  Modifications to backbone: removed Puromycin selection and inserted Hygromycin
  Vector type: Lentiviral
Growth in bacteria
  Bacterial resistance: Ampicillin, 100 μg/mL
  Growth temperature: 37°C
  Growth strain: NEB Stable
  Copy number: Unknown
Gene/Insert
  Gene/Insert name: SOX10 promoter targeting gRNA
  gRNA/shRNA sequence: CACAGTAAGAGAGACTTCTC
  Species: H. sapiens (human)
  Cloning method: Gateway Cloning
  Sequencing primers: 5′ TCTCGACGGTATCGGTTAACTT; 3′ TACGGGAAGCAATAGCATGA
Terms and licenses: Academic/Nonprofit Terms; Industry Terms: Not Available to Industry
How to cite: WPXL SOX10 gRNA was a gift from Danwei Huangfu (Addgene plasmid # 101923 ; http://n2t.net/addgene:101923 ; RRID:Addgene_101923)
